Addgene plasmid #239204: Sc Rad27-pET24
Purpose: Overexpress Sc Rad27 (FEN1) in E. coli
Depositing lab: Michael O'Donnell. Depositing organization: Rockefeller University.
Backbone
  Vector backbone: pET24
  Vector type: Bacterial Expression
Growth in bacteria
  Bacterial resistance: Kanamycin, 50 μg/mL
  Growth temperature: 37°C
  Growth strain: DH5alpha
  Copy number: Low Copy
Gene/Insert
  Gene/Insert name: Rad27 (alt name: FEN1)
  Species: S. cerevisiae (budding yeast)
  Entrez Gene: RAD27 (a.k.a. YKL113C, ERC11, FEN1, RTH1)
  Cloning method: Restriction Enzyme; 5′ cloning site Unknown (unknown if destroyed)
Terms and licenses: Academic/Nonprofit Terms; Industry Terms: Not Available to Industry
How to cite: Sc Rad27-pET24 was a gift from Michael O'Donnell (Addgene plasmid # 239204 ; http://n2t.net/addgene:239204 ; RRID:Addgene_239204)
