[The description below was written by a language model from this plasmid's Addgene catalogue record and pLannotate feature annotations shown in this document.]
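Description:
Sc Rad27-pET24 is a bacterial expression plasmid built on the pET24 backbone for overproducing the Saccharomyces cerevisiae flap endonuclease Rad27 (the yeast FEN1 homologue, also known as RTH1 or ERC11) in E. coli. The sequenced plasmid is 6,376 nt and is selected with kanamycin through an aminoglycoside phosphotransferase gene. It replicates from a pBR322-type ColE1/pMB1 origin and retains the rop gene and the bom mobility region, which fits the low copy number recorded for it. An f1 origin is also present. The short tetracycline-resistance, AmpR promoter and CAP-site annotations are partial matches to leftover backbone sequence rather than functional elements.

The RAD27 coding sequence sits in the standard pET expression cassette. It is driven by a T7 promoter with an adjacent lac operator, translated from the phage T7 gene 10 ribosome binding site, and followed by a T7 terminator. The plasmid also carries lacI under its own promoter, so the lac repressor keeps the cassette off until IPTG or lactose is added. Expression additionally requires a host that supplies T7 RNA polymerase. Immediately downstream of RAD27 the annotation detects an 18-nt match to a polyhistidine tag, the length of a six-histidine tag, which suggests a C-terminal His tag for metal-affinity purification. The catalogue entry lists no tag, however, and the feature table alone does not confirm that it is in frame. A nearby match to a T7 gene 10B solubility tag is only a fragment. The cloning sites used are not recorded. The stated purpose is overexpression of yeast Rad27, presumably to obtain purified protein for biochemical work.
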