Features (pLannotate 1.2.2; 19 found; start..end, strand, type, name):
     55..112     -  promoter       AmpR promoter (fragment): bla
    165..593     -  rep_origin     f1 ori (sequence partly withheld): f1 bacteriophage origin of replication; arrow indicates direction of (+) strand synthesis
    630..677     -  terminator     T7 terminator: transcription terminator for bacteriophage T7 RNA polymerase
    685..734     -  CDS            SET1 (fragment): solubility-enhancement tag derived from T7 phage gene 10B
    744..761     -  CDS            9xHis (fragment): 9xHis affinity tag
    768..1913    -  CDS            RAD27: FEN1_YEAS2 - Also known as FEN1 From Saccharomyces cerevisiae (strain JAY291) (Baker's yeast).
   1921..1943    -  RBS            RBS: efficient ribosome binding site from bacteriophage T7 gene 10 (Olins and Rangwala, 1989)
   1958..1982    -  protein_bind   lac operator: The lac repressor binds to the lac operator to inhibit transcription in E. coli. This inhibition can be relieved by adding lactose or isopropyl-β-D-thiogalactopyranoside (IPTG). lac repressor encoded by lacI
   1983..2001    -  promoter       T7 promoter: promoter for bacteriophage T7 RNA polymerase
   2023..2302    +  CDS            TcR (fragment): tetracycline efflux protein; tet; confers resistance to tetracycline
   2310..2387    +  promoter       lacI promoter: lacI
   2388..3470    +  CDS            lacI: lac repressor; lacI; The lac repressor binds to the lac operator to inhibit transcription in E. coli. This inhibition can be relieved by adding lactose or isopropyl-β-D-thiogalactopyranoside (IPTG).
   3483..3504    +  protein_bind   CAP binding site: CAP binding activates transcription in the presence of cAMP. E. coli catabolite activator protein
   3519..3810    +  CDS            TcR (fragment): tetracycline efflux protein; tet; confers resistance to tetracycline
   3882..4262    -  CDS            YPB1_ECOLX: Protein predicted: Swiss-Prot protein existence level 4. From Escherichia coli.
   4279..4470    +  CDS            rop: Rop protein, which maintains plasmids at low copy number; rop
   4572..4711    +  misc_feature   bom: basis of mobility region from pBR322
   4897..5485    -  rep_origin     ori: high-copy-number ColE1/pMB1/pBR322/pUC origin of replication
   5607..46      +  CDS            KanR (across the origin): aminoglycoside phosphotransferase; aph(3')-Ia; confers resistance to kanamycin in bacteria or G418 (Geneticin®) in eukaryotes
>Addgene plasmid #239204 | Sc Rad27-pET24 | addgene full sequence | sequence record 474607 | Addgene NGS Result
TATGAATAAATTGCAGTTTCATTTGATGCTCGATGAGTTTTTCTAAGAATTAATTCATGAGCGGATACAT
ATTTGAATGTATTTAGAAAAATAAACAAATAGGGGTTCCGCGCACATTTCCCCGAAAAGTGCCACCTAAA
TTGTAAGCGTTAATATTTTGTTAAAATTCGCGTTAAATTTTTGTTAAATCAGCTCATTTTTTAACCAATA
GGCCGAAATCGGCAAAATCCCTTATAAATCAAAAGAATAGACCGAGATAGGGT
[37 nt withheld, positions 264-300]
AAAGAACGTGGACTCCAACGTCAAAGG
[49 nt withheld, positions 328-376]
T
[91 nt withheld, positions 378-468]
G
[124 nt withheld, positions 470-593]
CCCATTCGCCAATCCGGATATAGTTCCTCCTTTCAGCAAAAAACCCCTCAAGACCCGTTTAGAGGCCCCA
AGGGGTTATGCTAGTTATTGCTCAGCGGTGGCAGCAGCCAACTCAGCTTCCTTTCGGGCTTTGTTAGCAG
CCGGATCTCAGTGGTGGTGGTGGTGGTGCTCGAGTCTTCTTCCCTTTGTGACTTTATTCTTATTTTTGTT
CAATTTTTTATTTTCTTGTGCTCTTTTCGCCGCAGCAGCCAGCTGTTCCTTTGTCTTAGGCACCACTTGG
AAGAACCCATCTAACCTACCCTGAATGCCAGATTTCAAGCCTTTTTTCAATCTTGATATACCAGATTTAA
CTCTTTCTTCACTGAATTTCTTATCATCACATAAATACTCGATAAGTTCCTTCTCCTTTGGTGGCGACCA
TTTCAAGTTTATTTCGTTACCATCTATAACTTCAGGGTCAAGAAACAGCATTCTTGCTTGTTTGTAAGGC
CAGTCTTCTGGGATTTTCCATTTAGTGTTGTTTGACTCCCCAGATTCAATAAACTCCACGATTTTTTCGA
TGGATCCATGCGTTTTTATCAATTTTAAGGCTGTCACTGGACCAACACCTCTGATGCTTTCACAGTAGTC
ACAACCAAGCATTATGCAAAGATCAACAAACTGCTCTATTGTCAAGTCGAGTCCTCTCAAAACTAATTCA
GTATCTATTTCGTGAATCGGTTCCTTCTTGGCCTCTGAAAAAGTCAAATGTCTCAACAAGAAGGGTGTTC
TATAACAGAGTGTGTCCATATCTTCACTTGCTGCGGCATACACCTTTCCCTTCTTTGCCAACTCAGCACA
TTGAGCCTCAGCTTCCGTTGGCGCTATTATATATGGGATTCCCATTAGTCCTAGTAATTTTTGGGCTTCT
TCATTATGCTCTTTTGAGACCTTCACCAATCTTCTTTCTTGCTTCATCTTTTCCAATTCTGTTGTTGCCT
CTGCCAGTTTTTTTTCTGTTTCCACCCTTCTTGAAGACCGCTTTGTCAACTCATGAGATTTCAAATCTGG
AGGTTTGCCGTCGAAGACATAACAAGGCTTGATACCGTTATCAATCATTCTCAGTGTCCTATAAAACATA
CCCATCAAGTGTGACGTTGTTTCACCGGCTTCATTGGTCAACTGCCCACCGTCTTGCTGTCTTACAGCAA
TTAAAAACTGATATAGAGACATAGAGGCATCGATGGCAACCTTTCTGCCAAAAAAGCTCTTGATATCGCT
TTTCCTGATAGCAGAGGGAACATGTTCCGATATAATTGCATTCAAACCTTTAATACCCATATGTATATCT
CCTTCTTAAAGTTAAACAAAATTATTTCTAGAGGGGAATTGTTATCCGCTCACAATTCCCCTATAGTGAG
TCGTATTAATTTCGCGGGATCGAGATCTCGATCCTCTACGCCGGACGCATCGTGGCCGGCATCACCGGCG
CCACAGGTGCGGTTGCTGGCGCCTATATCGCCGACATCACCGATGGGGAAGATCGGGCTCGCCACTTCGG
GCTCATGAGCGCTTGTTTCGGCGTGGGTATGGTGGCAGGCCCCGTGGCCGGGGGACTGTTGGGCGCCATC
TCCTTGCATGCACCATTCCTTGCGGCGGCGGTGCTCAACGGCCTCAACCTACTACTGGGCTGCTTCCTAA
TGCAGGAGTCGCATAAGGGAGAGCGTCGAGATCCCGGACACCATCGAATGGCGCAAAACCTTTCGCGGTA
TGGCATGATAGCGCCCGGAAGAGAGTCAATTCAGGGTGGTGAATGTGAAACCAGTAACGTTATACGATGT
CGCAGAGTATGCCGGTGTCTCTTATCAGACCGTTTCCCGCGTGGTGAACCAGGCCAGCCACGTTTCTGCG
AAAACGCGGGAAAAAGTGGAAGCGGCGATGGCGGAGCTGAATTACATTCCCAACCGCGTGGCACAACAAC
TGGCGGGCAAACAGTCGTTGCTGATTGGCGTTGCCACCTCCAGTCTGGCCCTGCACGCGCCGTCGCAAAT
TGTCGCGGCGATTAAATCTCGCGCCGATCAACTGGGTGCCAGCGTGGTGGTGTCGATGGTAGAACGAAGC
GGCGTCGAAGCCTGTAAAGCGGCGGTGCACAATCTTCTCGCGCAACGCGTCAGTGGGCTGATCATTAACT
ATCCGCTGGATGACCAGGATGCCATTGCTGTGGAAGCTGCCTGCACTAATGTTCCGGCGTTATTTCTTGA
TGTCTCTGACCAGACACCCATCAACAGTATTATTTTCTCCCATGAAGACGGTACGCGACTGGGCGTGGAG
CATCTGGTCGCATTGGGTCACCAGCAAATCGCGCTGTTAGCGGGCCCATTAAGTTCTGTCTCGGCGCGTC
TGCGTCTGGCTGGCTGGCATAAATATCTCACTCGCAATCAAATTCAGCCGATAGCGGAACGGGAAGGCGA
CTGGAGTGCCATGTCCGGTTTTCAACAAACCATGCAAATGCTGAATGAGGGCATCGTTCCCACTGCGATG
CTGGTTGCCAACGATCAGATGGCGCTGGGCGCAATGCGCGCCATTACCGAGTCCGGGCTGCGCGTTGGTG
CGGATATCTCGGTAGTGGGATACGACGATACCGAAGACAGCTCATGTTATATCCCGCCGTTAACCACCAT
CAAACAGGATTTTCGCCTGCTGGGGCAAACCAGCGTGGACCGCTTGCTGCAACTCTCTCAGGGCCAGGCG
GTGAAGGGCAATCAGCTGTTGCCCGTCTCACTGGTGAAAAGAAAAACCACCCTGGCGCCCAATACGCAAA
CCGCCTCTCCCCGCGCGTTGGCCGATTCATTAATGCAGCTGGCACGACAGGTTTCCCGACTGGAAAGCGG
GCAGTGAGCGCAACGCAATTAATGTAAGTTAGCTCACTCATTAGGCACCGGGATCTCGACCGATGCCCTT
GAGAGCCTTCAACCCAGTCAGCTCCTTCCGGTGGGCGCGGGGCATGACTATCGTCGCCGCACTTATGACT
GTCTTCTTTATCATGCAACTCGTAGGACAGGTGCCGGCAGCGCTCTGGGTCATTTTCGGCGAGGACCGCT
TTCGCTGGAGCGCGACGATGATCGGCCTGTCGCTTGCGGTATTCGGAATCTTGCACGCCCTCGCTCAAGC
CTTCGTCACTGGTCCCGCCACCAAACGTTTCGGCGAGAAGCAGGCCATTATCGCCGGCATGGCGGCCCCA
CGGGTGCGCATGATCGTGCTCCTGTCGTTGAGGACCCGGCTAGGCTGGCGGGGTTGCCTTACTGGTTAGC
AGAATGAATCACCGATACGCGAGCGAACGTGAAGCGACTGCTGCTGCAAAACGTCTGCGACCTGAGCAAC
AACATGAATGGTCTTCGGTTTCCGTGTTTCGTAAAGTCTGGAAACGCGGAAGTCAGCGCCCTGCACCATT
ATGTTCCGGATCTGCATCGCAGGATGCTGCTGGCTACCCTGTGGAACACCTACATCTGTATTAACGAAGC
GCTGGCATTGACCCTGAGTGATTTTTCTCTGGTCCCGCCGCATCCATACCGCCAGTTGTTTACCCTCACA
ACGTTCCAGTAACCGGGCATGTTCATCATCAGTAACCCGTATCGTGAGCATCCTCTCTCGTTTCATCGGT
ATCATTACCCCCATGAACAGAAATCCCCCTTACACGGAGGCATCAGTGACCAAACAGGAAAAAACCGCCC
TTAACATGGCCCGCTTTATCAGAAGCCAGACATTAACGCTTCTGGAGAAACTCAACGAGCTGGACGCGGA
TGAACAGGCAGACATCTGTGAATCGCTTCACGACCACGCTGATGAGCTTTACCGCAGCTGCCTCGCGCGT
TTCGGTGATGACGGTGAAAACCTCTGACACATGCAGCTCCCGGAGACGGTCACAGCTTGTCTGTAAGCGG
ATGCCGGGAGCAGACAAGCCCGTCAGGGCGCGTCAGCGGGTGTTGGCGGGTGTCGGGGCGCAGCCATGAC
CCAGTCACGTAGCGATAGCGGAGTGTATACTGGCTTAACTATGCGGCATCAGAGCAGATTGTACTGAGAG
TGCACCATTGCGGTGTGAAATACCGCACAGATGCGTAAGGAGAAAATACCGCATCAGGCGCTCTTCCGCT
TCCTCGCTCACTGACTCGCTGCGCTCGGTCGTTCGGCTGCGGCGAGCGGTATCAGCTCACTCAAAGGCGG
TAATACGGTTATCCACAGAATCAGGGGATAACGCAGGAAAGAACATGTGAGCAAAAGGCCAGCAAAAGGC
CAGGAACCGTAAAAAGGCCGCGTTGCTGGCGTTTTTCCATAGGCTCCGCCCCCCTGACGAGCATCACAAA
AATCGACGCTCAAGTCAGAGGTGGCGAAACCCGACAGGACTATAAAGATACCAGGCGTTTCCCCCTGGAA
GCTCCCTCGTGCGCTCTCCTGTTCCGACCCTGCCGCTTACCGGATACCTGTCCGCCTTTCTCCCTTCGGG
AAGCGTGGCGCTTTCTCATAGCTCACGCTGTAGGTATCTCAGTTCGGTGTAGGTCGTTCGCTCCAAGCTG
GGCTGTGTGCACGAACCCCCCGTTCAGCCCGACCGCTGCGCCTTATCCGGTAACTATCGTCTTGAGTCCA
ACCCGGTAAGACACGACTTATCGCCACTGGCAGCAGCCACTGGTAACAGGATTAGCAGAGCGAGGTATGT
AGGCGGTGCTACAGAGTTCTTGAAGTGGTGGCCTAACTACGGCTACACTAGAAGGACAGTATTTGGTATC
TGCGCTCTGCTGAAGCCAGTTACCTTCGGAAAAAGAGTTGGTAGCTCTTGAACCGGCAAACAAACCACCG
CTGGTAGCGGTGGTTTTTTTGTTTGCAAGCAGCAGATTACGCGCAGAAAAAAAGGATCTCAAGAAGATCC
TTTGATCTTTTCTACGGGGTCTGACGCTCAGTGGAACGAAAACTCACGTTAAGGGATTTTGGTCATGAAC
AATAAAACTGTCTGCTTACATAAACAGTAATACAAGGGGTGTTATGAGCCATATTCAACGGGAAACGTCT
TGCTCTAGGCCGCGATTAAATTCCAACATGGATGCTGATTTATATGGGTATAAATGGGCTCGCGATAATG
TCGGGCAATCAGGTGCGACAATCTATCGATTGTATGGGAAGCCCGATGCGCCAGAGTTGTTTCTGAAACA
TGGCAAAGGTAGCGTTGCCAATGATGTTACAGATGAGATGGTCAGACTAAACTGGCTGACGGAATTTATG
CCTCTTCCGACCATCAAGCATTTTATCCGTACTCCTGATGATGCATGGTTACTCACCACTGCGATCCCCG
GGAAAACAGCATTCCAGGTATTAGAAGAATATCCTGATTCAGGTGAAAATATTGTTGATGCGCTGGCAGT
GTTCCTGCGCCGGTTGCATTCGATTCCTGTTTGTAATTGTCCTTTTAACAGCGATCGCGTATTTCGTCTC
GCTCAGGCGCAATCACGAATGAATAACGGTTTGGTTGATGCGAGTGATTTTGATGACGAGCGTAATGGCT
GGCCTGTTGAACAAGTCTGGAAAGAAATGCATAAACTTTTGCCATTCTCACCGGATTCAGTCGTCACTCA
TGGTGATTTCTCACTTGATAACCTTATTTTTGACGAGGGGAAATTAATAGGTTGTATTGATGTTGGACGA
GTCGGAATCGCAGACCGATACCAGGATCTTGCCATCCTATGGAACTGCCTCGGTGAGTTTTCTCCTTCAT
TACAGAAACGGCTTTTTCAAAAATATGGTATTGATAATCCTGA
